>Addgene plasmid #191480 | pLV-SARS-CoV-2 5'UTR-Luciferase | addgene full sequence | sequence record 377397 | Addgene NGS Result
GGGTCTCTCTGGTTAGACCAGATCTGAGCCTGGGAGCTCTCTGGCTAACTAGGGAACCCACTGCTTAAGC
CTCAATAAAGCTTGCCTTGAGTGCTTCAAGTAGTGTGTGCCCGTCTGTTGTGTGACTCTGGTAACTAGAG
ATCCCTCAGACCCTTTTAGTCAGTGTGGAAAATCTCTAGCAGTGGCGCCCGAACAGGGACTTGAAAGCGA
AAGGGAAACCAGAGGAGCTCTCTCGACGCAGGACTCGGCTTGCTGAAGCGCGCACGGCAAGAGGCGAGGG
GCGGCGACTGGTGAGTACGCCAAAAATTTTGACTAGCGGAGGCTAGAAGGAGAGAGATGGGTGCGAGAGC
GTCAGTATTAAGCGGGGGAGAATTAGATCGCGATGGGAAAAAATTCGGTTAAGGCCAGGGGGAAAGAAAA
AATATAAATTAAAACATATAGTATGGGCAAGCAGGGAGCTAGAACGATTCGCAGTTAATCCTGGCCTGTT
AGAAACATCAGAAGGCTGTAGACAAATACTGGGACAGCTACAACCATCCCTTCAGACAGGATCAGAAGAA
CTTAGATCATTATATAATACAGTAGCAACCCTCTATTGTGTGCATCAAAGGATAGAGATAAAAGACACCA
AGGAAGCTTTAGACAAGATAGAGGAAGAGCAAAACAAAAGTAAGACCACCGCACAGCAAGCGGCCGCTGA
TCTTCAGACCTGGAGGAGGAGATATGAGGGACAATTGGAGAAGTGAATTATATAAATATAAAGTAGTAAA
AATTGAACCATTAGGAGTAGCACCCACCAAGGCAAAGAGAAGAGTGGTGCAGAGAGAAAAAAGAGCAGTG
GGAATAGGAGCTTTGTTCCTTGGGTTCTTGGGAGCAGCAGGAAGCACTATGGGCGCAGCGTCAATGACGC
TGACGGTACAGGCCAGACAATTATTGTCTGGTATAGTGCAGCAGCAGAACAATTTGCTGAGGGCTATTGA
GGCGCAACAGCATCTGTTGCAACTCACAGTCTGGGGCATCAAGCAGCTCCAGGCAAGAATCCTGGCTGTG
GAAAGATACCTAAAGGATCAACAGCTCCTGGGGATTTGGGGTTGCTCTGGAAAACTCATTTGCACCACTG
CTGTGCCTTGGAATGCTAGTTGGAGTAATAAATCTCTGGAACAGATTTGGAATCACACGACCTGGATGGA
GTGGGACAGAGAAATTAACAATTACACAAGCTTAATACACTCCTTAATTGAAGAATCGCAAAACCAGCAA
GAAAAGAATGAACAAGAATTATTGGAATTAGATAAATGGGCAAGTTTGTGGAATTGGTTTAACATAACAA
ATTGGCTGTGGTATATAAAATTATTCATAATGATAGTAGGAGGCTTGGTAGGTTTAAGAATAGTTTTTGC
TGTACTTTCTATAGTGAATAGAGTTAGGCAGGGATATTCACCATTATCGTTTCAGACCCACCTCCCAACC
CCGAGGGGACCCGACAGGCCCGAAGGAATAGAAGAAGAAGGTGGAGAGAGAGACAGAGACAGATCCATTC
GATTAGTGAACGGATCTCGACGGTATCGGTTAACTTTTAAAAGAAAAGGGGGGATTGGGGGGTATAGTGC
AGGGGAAAGAATAGTAGACATAATAGCAACAGACATACAAACTAAAGAATTACAAAAACAAATTACAAAA
TTCAAAATTTTATCGATAAGCTTGGGAGTTCCGCGTTACATAACTTACGGTAAATGGCCCGCCTGGCTGA
CCGCCCAACGACCCCCGCCCATTGACGTCAATAATGACGTATGTTCCCATAGTAACGCCAATAGGGACTT
TCCATTGACGTCAATGGGTGGAGTATTTACGGTAAACTGCCCACTTGGCAGTACATCAAGTGTATCATAT
GCCAAGTACGCCCCCTATTGACGTCAATGACGGTAAATGGCCCGCCTGGCATTATGCCCAGTACATGACC
TTATGGGACTTTCCTACTTGGCAGTACATCTACGTATTAGTCATCGCTATTACCATGGTGATGCGGTTTT
GGCAGTACATCAATGGGCGTGGATAGCGGTTTGACTCACGGGGATTTCCAAGTCTCCACCCCATTGACGT
CAATGGGAGTTTGTTTTGGCACCAAAATCAACGGGACTTTCCAAAATGTCGTAACAACTCCGCCCCATTG
ACGCAAATGGGCGGTAGGCGTGTACGGTGGGAGGTCTATATAAGCAGAGCTCGTTTAGTGAACCATTAAA
GGTTTATACCTTCCCAGGTAACAAACCAACCAACTTTCGATCTCTTGTAGATCTGTTCTCTAAACGAACT
TTAAAATCTGTGTGGCTGTCACTCGGCTGCATGCTTAGTGCACTCACGCAGTATAATTAATAACTAATTA
CTGTCGTTGACAGGACACGAGTAACTCGTCTATCTTCTGCAGGCTGCTTACGGTTTCGTCCGTGTTGCAG
CCGATCATCAGCACATCTAGGTTTCGTCCGGGTGTGACCGAAAGGTAAGATGGTGAGCAAGGGCGAGGCA
GTGGGATCAGGATCAATGGAAGACGCCAAAAACATAAAGAAAGGCCCGGCGCCATTCTATCCGCTGGAAG
ATGGAACCGCTGGAGAGCAACTGCATAAGGCTATGAAGAGATACGCCCTGGTTCCTGGAACAATTGCTTT
TACAGATGCACATATCGAGGTGGACATCACTTACGCTGAGTACTTCGAAATGTCCGTTCGGTTGGCAGAA
GCTATGAAACGATATGGGCTGAATACAAATCACAGAATCGTCGTATGCAGTGAAAACTCTCTTCAATTCT
TTATGCCGGTGTTGGGCGCGTTATTTATCGGAGTTGCAGTTGCGCCCGCGAACGACATTTATAATGAACG
TGAATTGCTCAACAGTATGGGCATTTCGCAGCCTACCGTGGTGTTCGTTTCCAAAAAGGGGTTGCAAAAA
ATTTTGAACGTGCAAAAAAAGCTCCCAATCATCCAAAAAATTATTATCATGGATTCTAAAACGGATTACC
AGGGATTTCAGTCGATGTACACGTTCGTCACATCTCATCTACCTCCCGGTTTTAATGAATACGATTTTGT
GCCAGAGTCCTTCGATAGGGACAAGACAATTGCACTGATCATGAACTCCTCTGGATCTACTGGTCTGCCT
AAAGGTGTCGCTCTGCCTCATAGAACTGCCTGCGTGAGATTCTCGCATGCCAGAGATCCTATTTTTGGCA
ATCAAATCATTCCGGATACTGCGATTTTAAGTGTTGTTCCATTCCATCACGGTTTTGGAATGTTTACTAC
ACTCGGATATTTGATATGTGGATTTCGAGTCGTCTTAATGTATAGATTTGAAGAAGAGCTGTTTCTGAGG
AGCCTTCAGGATTACAAGATTCAAAGTGCGCTGCTGGTGCCAACCCTATTCTCCTTCTTCGCCAAAAGCA
CTCTGATTGACAAATACGATTTATCTAATTTACACGAAATTGCTTCTGGTGGCGCTCCCCTCTCTAAGGA
AGTCGGGGAAGCGGTTGCCAAGAGGTTCCATCTGCCAGGTATCAGGCAAGGATATGGGCTCACTGAGACT
ACATCAGCTATTCTGATTACACCCGAGGGGGATGATAAACCGGGCGCGGTCGGTAAAGTTGTTCCATTTT
TTGAAGCGAAGGTTGTGGATCTGGATACCGGGAAAACGCTGGGCGTTAATCAAAGAGGCGAACTGTGTGT
GAGAGGTCCTATGATTATGTCCGGTTATGTAAACAATCCGGAAGCGACCAACGCCTTGATTGACAAGGAT
GGATGGCTACATTCTGGAGACATAGCTTACTGGGACGAAGACGAACACTTCTTCATCGTTGACCGCCTGA
AGTCTCTGATTAAGTACAAAGGCTATCAGGTGGCTCCCGCTGAATTGGAATCCATCTTGCTCCAACACCC
CAACATCTTCGACGCAGGTGTCGCAGGTCTTCCCGACGATGACGCCGGTGAACTTCCCGCCGCCGTTGTT
GTTTTGGAGCACGGAAAGACGATGACGGAAAAAGAGATCGTGGATTACGTCGCCAGTCAAGTAACAACCG
CGAAAAAGTTGCGCGGAGGAGTTGTGTTTGTGGACGAAGTACCGAAAGGTCTTACCGGAAAACTCGACGC
AAGAAAAATCAGAGAGATCCTCATAAAGGCCAAGAAGGGCGGAAAGATCGCCGTGTAATACAAGGTCGAC
AATCAACCTCTGGATTACAAAATTTGTGAAAGATTGACTGGTATTCTTAACTATGTTGCTCCTTTTACGC
TATGTGGATACGCTGCTTTAATGCCTTTGTATCATGCTATTGCTTCCCGTATGGCTTTCATTTTCTCCTC
CTTGTATAAATCCTGGTTGCTGTCTCTTTATGAGGAGTTGTGGCCCGTTGTCAGGCAACGTGGCGTGGTG
TGCACTGTGTTTGCTGACGCAACCCCCACTGGTTGGGGCATTGCCACCACCTGTCAGCTCCTTTCCGGGA
CTTTCGCTTTCCCCCTCCCTATTGCCACGGCGGAACTCATCGCCGCCTGCCTTGCCCGCTGCTGGACAGG
GGCTCGGCTGTTGGGCACTGACAATTCCGTGGTGTTGTCGGGGAAGCTGACGTCCTTTCCATGGCTGCTC
GCCTGTGTTGCCACCTGGATTCTGCGCGGGACGTCCTTCTGCTACGTCCCTTCGGCCCTCAATCCAGCGG
ACCTTCCTTCCCGCGGCCTGCTGCCGGCTCTGCGGCCTCTTCCGCGTCTTCGCCTTCGCCCTCAGACGAG
TCGGATCTCCCTTTGGGCCGCCTCCCCGCCTGGAATTCGAGCTCGGTACCTTTAAGACCAATGACTTACA
AGGCAGCTGTAGATCTTAGCCACTTTTTAAAAGAAAAGGGGGGACTGGAAGGGCTAATTCACTCCCAACG
AAGACAAGATCTGCTTTTTGCTTGTACTGGGTCTCTCTGGTTAGACCAGATCTGAGCCTGGGAGCTCTCT
GGCTAACTAGGGAACCCACTGCTTAAGCCTCAATAAAGCTTGCCTTGAGTGCTTCAAGTAGTGTGTGCCC
GTCTGTTGTGTGACTCTGGTAACTAGAGATCCCTCAGACCCTTTTAGTCAGTGTGGAAAATCTCTAGCAG
TAGTAGTTCATGTCATCTTATTATTCAGTATTTATAACTTGCAAAGAAATGAATATCAGAGAGTGAGAGG
AACTTGTTTATTGCAGCTTATAATGGTTACAAATAAAGCAATAGCATCACAAATTTCACAAATAAAGCAT
TTTTTTCACTGCATTCTAGTTGTGGTTTGTCCAAACTCATCAATGTATCTTATCATGTCTGGCTCTAGCT
ATCCCGCCCCTAACTCCGCCCATCCCGCCCCTAACTCCGCCCAGTTCCGCCCATTCTCCGCCCCATGGCT
GACTAATTTTTTTTATTTATGCAGAGGCCGAGGCCGCCTCGGCCTCTGAGCTATTCCAGAAGTAGTGAGG
AGGCTTTTTTGGAGGCCTAGGGACGTACCCAATTCGCCCTATAGTGAGTCGTATTACGCGCGCTCACTGG
CCGTCGTTTTACAACGTCGTGACTGGGAAAACCCTGGCGTTACCCAACTTAATCGCCTTGCAGCACATCC
CCCTTTCGCCAGCTGGCGTAATAGCGAAGAGGCCCGCACCGATCGCCCTTCCCAACAGTTGCGCAGCCTG
AATGGCGAATGGG
[124 nt withheld, positions 5684-5807]
C
[91 nt withheld, positions 5809-5899]
A
[49 nt withheld, positions 5901-5949]
CCTTTGACGTTGGAGTCCACGTTCTTT
[37 nt withheld, positions 5977-6013]
ACCCTATCTCGGTCTATTCTTTTGATTTATAAGGGATTTTGCCGATTTCGGCCTATTGGTTAAAAAATGA
GCTGATTTAACAAAAATTTAACGCGAATTTTAACAAAATATTAACGCTTACAATTTAGGTGGCACTTTTC
GGGGAAATGTGCGCGGAACCCCTATTTGTTTATTTTTCTAAATACATTCAAATATGTATCCGCTCATGAG
ACAATAACCCTGATAAATGCTTCAATAATATTGAAAAAGGAAGAGTATGAGTATTCAACATTTCCGTGTC
GCCCTTATTCCCTTTTTTGCGGCATTTTGCCTTCCTGTTTTTGCTCACCCAGAAACGCTGGTGAAAGTAA
AAGATGCTGAAGATCAGTTGGGTGCACGAGTGGGTTACATCGAACTGGATCTCAACAGCGGTAAGATCCT
TGAGAGTTTTCGCCCCGAAGAACGTTTTCCAATGATGAGCACTTTTAAAGTTCTGCTATGTGGCGCGGTA
TTATCCCGTATTGACGCCGGGCAAGAGCAACTCGGTCGCCGCATACACTATTCTCAGAATGACTTGGTTG
AGTACTCACCAGTCACAGAAAAGCATCTTACGGATGGCATGACAGTAAGAGAATTATGCAGTGCTGCCAT
AACCATGAGTGATAACACTGCGGCCAACTTACTTCTGACAACGATCGGAGGACCGAAGGAGCTAACCGCT
TTTTTGCACAACATGGGGGATCATGTAACTCGCCTTGATCGTTGGGAACCGGAGCTGAATGAAGCCATAC
CAAACGACGAGCGTGACACCACGATGCCTGTAGCAATGGCAACAACGTTGCGCAAACTATTAACTGGCGA
ACTACTTACTCTAGCTTCCCGGCAACAATTAATAGACTGGATGGAGGCGGATAAAGTTGCAGGACCACTT
CTGCGCTCGGCCCTTCCGGCTGGCTGGTTTATTGCTGATAAATCTGGAGCCGGTGAGCGTGGGTCTCGCG
GTATCATTGCAGCACTGGGGCCAGATGGTAAGCCCTCCCGTATCGTAGTTATCTACACGACGGGGAGTCA
GGCAACTATGGATGAACGAAATAGACAGATCGCTGAGATAGGTGCCTCACTGATTAAGCATTGGTAACTG
TCAGACCAAGTTTACTCATATATACTTTAGATTGATTTAAAACTTCATTTTTAATTTAAAAGGATCTAGG
TGAAGATCCTTTTTGATAATCTCATGACCAAAATCCCTTAACGTGAGTTTTCGTTCCACTGAGCGTCAGA
CCCCGTAGAAAAGATCAAAGGATCTTCTTGAGATCCTTTTTTTCTGCGCGTAATCTGCTGCTTGCAAACA
AAAAAACCACCGCTACCAGCGGTGGTTTGTTTGCCGGATCAAGAGCTACCAACTCTTTTTCCGAAGGTAA
CTGGCTTCAGCAGAGCGCAGATACCAAATACTGTTCTTCTAGTGTAGCCGTAGTTAGGCCACCACTTCAA
GAACTCTGTAGCACCGCCTACATACCTCGCTCTGCTAATCCTGTTACCAGTGGCTGCTGCCAGTGGCGAT
AAGTCGTGTCTTACCGGGTTGGACTCAAGACGATAGTTACCGGATAAGGCGCAGCGGTCGGGCTGAACGG
GGGGTTCGTGCACACAGCCCAGCTTGGAGCGAACGACCTACACCGAACTGAGATACCTACAGCGTGAGCT
ATGAGAAAGCGCCACGCTTCCCGAAGGGAGAAAGGCGGACAGGTATCCGGTAAGCGGCAGGGTCGGAACA
GGAGAGCGCACGAGGGAGCTTCCAGGGGGAAACGCCTGGTATCTTTATAGTCCTGTCGGGTTTCGCCACC
TCTGACTTGAGCGTCGATTTTTGTGATGCTCGTCAGGGGGGCGGAGCCTATGGAAAAACGCCAGCAACGC
GGCCTTTTTACGGTTCCTGGCCTTTTGCTGGCCTTTTGCTCACATGTTCTTTCCTGCGTTATCCCCTGAT
TCTGTGGATAACCGTATTACCGCCTTTGAGTGAGCTGATACCGCTCGCCGCAGCCGAACGACCGAGCGCA
GCGAGTCAGTGAGCGAGGAAGCGGAAGAGCGCCCAATACGCAAACCGCCTCTCCCCGCGCGTTGGCCGAT
TCATTAATGCAGCTGGCACGACAGGTTTCCCGACTGGAAAGCGGGCAGTGAGCGCAACGCAATTAATGTG
AGTTAGCTCACTCATTAGGCACCCCAGGCTTTCCACTTTATGCTTCCGGCTCGTATGTTGTGTGGAATTG
TGAGCGGATAACAATTTCACACAGGAAACAGCTATGACCATGATTACGCCAAGCGCGCAATTAACCCTCA
CTAAAGGGAACAAAAGCTGGAGCTGCAAGCTTAATGTAGTCTTATGCAATACTCTTGTAGTCTTGCAACA
TGGTAACGATGAGTTAGCAACATGCCTTACAAGGAGAGAAAAAGCACCGTGCATGCCGATTGGTGGAAGT
AAGGTGGTACGATCGTGCCTTATTAGGAAGGCAACAGACGGGTCTGACATGGATTGGACGAACCACTGAA
TTGCCGCATTGCAGAGATATTGTATTTAAGTGCCTAGCTCGATACATAAAC
Features (pLannotate 1.2.2; 27 found; start..end, strand, type, name):
      1..181     +  LTR            5' LTR (truncated): truncated 5' long terminal repeat (LTR) from HIV-1
    228..353     +  misc_feature   HIV-1 Ψ: packaging signal of human immunodeficiency virus type 1
    337..700     +  CDS            HIV-1 gag (fragment): gag protein from human immunodeficiency virus 1; gag
    846..1079    +  misc_feature   RRE: The Rev response element (RRE) of HIV-1 allows for Rev-dependent mRNA export from the nucleus to the cytoplasm.
   1456..1556    +  CDS            Rev (fragment): human immunodeficiency virus 1 (HIV-1) Rev protein; rev; enhances nuclear export of unspliced and incompletely spliced viral mRNAs
   1575..1691    +  misc_feature   cPPT/CTS: central polypurine tract and central termination sequence of HIV-1
   1714..2017    +  enhancer       CMV enhancer: human cytomegalovirus immediate early enhancer
   2018..2221    +  promoter       CMV promoter: human cytomegalovirus (CMV) immediate early promoter
   2234..2528    +  ncRNA          Sarbecovirus-5UTR: Accession: RF03120 - Sarbecovirus 5'UTR
   2536..4188    +  CDS            luciferase: firefly luciferase; luc+; enhanced luc+ version of the luciferase gene
   4201..4789    +  misc_feature   WPRE: woodchuck hepatitis virus posttranscriptional regulatory element
   4806..4874    +  CDS            nef (fragment): NEF_HV1Z2 - Experimental evidence at protein level: Swiss-Prot protein existence level 1. Extracellular Nef protein targets CD4(+) T-lymphocytes for apoptosis by interacting with CXCR4 surface receptors. From Human immunodeficiency virus type 1 group M subtype D (isolate Z2/CDC-Z34) (HIV-1).
   4876..5109    +  LTR            3' LTR (ΔU3): self-inactivating 3' long terminal repeat (LTR) from HIV-1
   5181..5302    +  polyA_signal   SV40 poly(A) signal: SV40 polyadenylation signal
   5342..5477    +  rep_origin     SV40 ori: SV40 origin of replication
   5498..5516    -  promoter       T7 promoter: promoter for bacteriophage T7 RNA polymerase
   5524..5679    +  CDS            lacZα (fragment): LacZα fragment of β-galactosidase; lacZ fragment
   5684..6112    +  rep_origin     f1 ori (sequence partly withheld): f1 bacteriophage origin of replication; arrow indicates direction of (+) strand synthesis
   6165..6269    +  promoter       AmpR promoter: bla
   6270..7130    +  CDS            AmpR: β-lactamase; bla; confers resistance to ampicillin, carbenicillin, and related antibiotics
   7301..7889    +  rep_origin     ori: high-copy-number ColE1/pMB1/pBR322/pUC origin of replication
   8072..8164    +  CDS            lacI (fragment): lac repressor; lacI; The lac repressor binds to the lac operator to inhibit transcription in E. coli. This inhibition can be relieved by adding lactose or isopropyl-β-D-thiogalactopyranoside (IPTG).
   8177..8198    +  protein_bind   CAP binding site: CAP binding activates transcription in the presence of cAMP. E. coli catabolite activator protein
   8217..8243    +  promoter       lac promoter (fragment): promoter for the E. coli lac operon
   8251..8267    +  protein_bind   lac operator: The lac repressor binds to the lac operator to inhibit transcription in E. coli. This inhibition can be relieved by adding lactose or isopropyl-β-D-thiogalactopyranoside (IPTG). lac repressor encoded by lacI
   8312..8330    +  promoter       T3 promoter: promoter for bacteriophage T3 RNA polymerase
   8358..8584    +  promoter       RSV promoter: Rous sarcoma virus enhancer/promoter
