[The description below was written by a language model from this plasmid's Addgene catalogue record and pLannotate feature annotations shown in this document.]
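Description:
pLV-SARS-CoV-2 5'UTR-Luciferase is an 8.6 kb lentiviral transfer plasmid on the pLV backbone that serves as a luciferase reporter for the 5' untranslated region of SARS-CoV-2. It is maintained in E. coli through a high-copy ColE1/pUC-type origin and selected with ampicillin via the β-lactamase gene. An f1 origin and remnants of a lac/lacZα cloning region flanked by T3 and T7 promoters are also present in the bacterial backbone. The lentiviral portion has a third-generation-style layout. An RSV enhancer/promoter sits directly upstream of a truncated HIV-1 5' LTR (the map is circular, so the RSV element at the end of the record adjoins the LTR at its start) and drives production of the genomic RNA. This is followed by the Ψ packaging signal with a gag fragment, the Rev response element for Rev-dependent nuclear export, and the cPPT/CTS. The 3' LTR carries the ΔU3 deletion that makes the integrated provirus self-inactivating, and an SV40 polyadenylation signal and SV40 origin lie downstream.

The payload is a single expression cassette in which the CMV immediate-early enhancer and promoter transcribe an mRNA whose leader is the sarbecovirus 5' UTR, annotated at roughly 295 nt. It is placed immediately ahead of the firefly luciferase (luc+) coding sequence and followed by a WPRE to enhance transcript stability and expression. Because the viral leader is fused to the reporter, luciferase activity reads out how this 5' UTR affects expression of the downstream open reading frame. The associated publication title indicates use in studying viral translation, stem-loop 1 of the UTR and evasion of Nsp1. No mammalian selection marker is annotated, and the construct can in principle be transfected directly or packaged into lentivirus.
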