Addgene plasmid #191480: pLV-SARS-CoV-2 5'UTR-Luciferase
Purpose: Luciferase reporter for SARS-CoV-2 5' UTR
Depositing lab: Hao Wu. Depositing organization: Boston Children's Hospital. Publication: Targeting stem-loop 1 of the SARS-CoV-2 5' UTR to suppress viral translation and Nsp1 evasion. Vora SM, Fontana P, Mao T, Leger V, Zhang Y, Fu TM, Lieberman J, Gehrke L, Shi M, Wang L, Iwasaki A, Wu H. Proc Natl Acad Sci U S A. 2022 Mar 1;119(9). pii: 2117198119. doi: 10.1073/pnas.2117198119. PubMed 35149555.
Backbone
  Vector backbone: pLV
  Vector type: Lentiviral, Luciferase
Growth in bacteria
  Bacterial resistance: Ampicillin, 100 μg/mL
  Growth temperature: 37°C
  Growth strain: NEB Stable
  Copy number: High Copy
Gene/Insert
  Gene/Insert name: SARS-CoV-2 5' UTR
  Species: Severe acute respiratory syndrome coronavirus 2
  Mutation: contains SARS-CoV-2 5' UTR
  Cloning method: Gibson Cloning
  Sequencing primers: 5′ n/a
Terms and licenses: Academic/Nonprofit Terms; Industry Terms: Not Available to Industry
How to cite: pLV-SARS-CoV-2 5'UTR-Luciferase was a gift from Hao Wu (Addgene plasmid # 191480 ; http://n2t.net/addgene:191480 ; RRID:Addgene_191480)
